Addgene plasmid #128991: pMM0557
Purpose: LEU2 integration vector for Zif268DBD-CRY2
Depositing lab: Megan McClean. Depositing organization: University of Wisconsin, Madison. Publication: A yeast optogenetic toolkit (yOTK) for gene expression control in Saccharomyces cerevisiae. An-Adirekkun JM, Stewart CJ, Geller SH, Patel MT, Melendez J, Oakes BL, Noyes MB, McClean MN. Biotechnol Bioeng. 2019 Dec 2. doi: 10.1002/bit.27234. PubMed 31788779.
Backbone
  Vector backbone: pMM458
  Vector type: Yeast Expression
Growth in bacteria
  Bacterial resistance: Kanamycin, 50 μg/mL
  Growth temperature: 37°C
  Growth strain: DH5alpha
  Copy number: High Copy
Gene/Insert
  Gene/Insert name: Ura3 3' homology-pTDH3-SV40NLS-ZiF268-CRY2-tADH1-URA3-Ura3 5' homology
  Species: S. cerevisiae (budding yeast)
  Cloning method: Restriction Enzyme; 5′ cloning site unknown (unknown if destroyed); 3′ cloning site unknown (unknown if destroyed)
Terms and licenses: Academic/Nonprofit Terms; Industry Terms: Not Available to Industry
How to cite: pMM0557 was a gift from Megan McClean (Addgene plasmid # 128991 ; http://n2t.net/addgene:128991 ; RRID:Addgene_128991)
