[The description below was written by a language model from this plasmid's Addgene catalogue record and pLannotate feature annotations shown in this document.]
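Description:
pMM0557 is a yeast integrating expression vector built on the pMM458 backbone, from a yeast optogenetic toolkit for light-controlled gene expression in Saccharomyces cerevisiae. In E. coli it is maintained at high copy through a ColE1/pUC-type origin and selected with kanamycin (KanR, aph(3')-Ia). No yeast replication origin or centromere is annotated, consistent with a plasmid meant to be inserted into the genome by homologous recombination rather than kept episomally.

The payload is a constitutive expression cassette in which the strong TDH3 (GAP) promoter drives an SV40 NLS-tagged fusion of the Zif268 zinc-finger DNA-binding domain to Arabidopsis thaliana cryptochrome CRY2, terminated by the ADH1 terminator. The feature table labels the zinc-finger segment as a fragment of ZFHD1, which simply reflects the Zif268-derived portion of that composite domain. CRY2 is a blue-light photoreceptor that associates with its partner CIB1 on illumination, so this DNA-binding half is typically paired with a CIB1–activation domain fusion to form a light-inducible split transcription factor acting on promoters with Zif268 binding sites; the partner and reporter are not part of this plasmid.

The record is inconsistent about the integration locus. The purpose line calls it a LEU2 integration vector, but the insert name lists URA3 5' and 3' homology arms and a URA3 marker, and the sequenced plasmid carries a URA3 promoter and coding sequence (5-FOA counterselectable) with no LEU2 feature. The TIM9 and GEA2 fragments flanking the bacterial backbone are genes neighbouring URA3 in the yeast genome, so they most likely represent the URA3 homology arms. The sequence therefore supports URA3-targeted integration with uracil prototrophy selection.
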