Features (pLannotate 1.2.2; 10 found; start..end, strand, type, name):
      1..667     +  promoter       GAP promoter: S. cerevisiae TDH3; promoter for glyceraldehyde-3-phosphate dehydrogenase
    719..890     +  CDS            ZFHD1 (DNA binding domain) (fragment): composite human DNA-binding domain composed of domains from the transcription factors Zif268 and Oct-1 (Pomerantz et al., 1995)
    983..2818    +  CDS            CRY2: CRY2_ARATH - Also known as PHH1 From Arabidopsis thaliana (Mouse-ear cress).
   2834..3021    +  terminator     ADH1 terminator: S. cerevisiae ADH1; transcription terminator for the S. cerevisiae alcohol dehydrogenase 1 (ADH1) gene
   3257..3433    +  promoter       URA3 promoter (fragment): S. cerevisiae URA3
   3434..4237    +  CDS            URA3: orotidine-5'-phosphate decarboxylase, required for uracil biosynthesis; S. cerevisiae URA3; yeast auxotrophic marker, counterselectable with 5-fluoroorotic acid (5-FOA)
   4505..4765    +  CDS            TIM9: TIM9_YEAST - Experimental evidence at protein level: Swiss-Prot protein existence level 1. Mitochondrial intermembrane chaperone that participates in the import and insertion of multi-pass transmembrane proteins into the mitochondrial inner membrane. Also required for the transfer of beta- barrel precursors from the TOM complex to the sorting and assembly machinery (SAM complex) of the outer membrane. Acts as a chaperone-like protein that protects the hydrophobic precursors from aggregation and guide them through the mitochondrial intermembrane space. Compared to TIM10, it may have a strong st
   4879..5694    -  CDS            KanR: aminoglycoside phosphotransferase; aph(3')-Ia; confers resistance to kanamycin in bacteria or G418 (Geneticin®) in eukaryotes
   5919..6507    +  rep_origin     ori: high-copy-number ColE1/pMB1/pBR322/pUC origin of replication
   6614..6970    +  CDS            GEA2 (fragment): GEA2_YEAST - Experimental evidence at protein level: Swiss-Prot protein existence level 1. Activates the ARF proteins by exchanging bound GDP for free GTP. Plays a role in maintaining mitochondrial morphology (PubMed:25190516). From Saccharomyces cerevisiae (strain ATCC 204508 / S288c) (Baker's yeast).
>Addgene plasmid #128991 | pMM0557 | addgene full sequence | sequence record 259414 | Addgene NGS Result
TCATTATCAATACTGCCATTTCAAAGAATACGTAAATAATTAATAGTAGTGATTTTCCTAACTTTATTTA
GTCAAAAAATTAGCCTTTTAATTCTGCTGTAACCCGTACATGCCCAAAATAGGGGGCGGGTTACACAGAA
TATATAACATCGTAGGTGTCTGGGTGAACAGTTTATTCCTGGCATCCACTAAATATAATGGAGCCCGCTT
TTTAAGCTGGCATCCAGAAAAAAAAAGAATCCCAGCACCAAAATATTGTTTTCTTCACCAACCATCAGTT
CATAGGTCCATTCTCTTAGCGCAACTACAGAGAACAGGGGCACAAACAGGCAAAAAACGGGCACAACCTC
AATGGAGTGATGCAACCTGCCTGGAGTAAATGATGACACAAGGCAATTGACCCACGCATGTATCTATCTC
ATTTTCTTACACCTTCTATTACCTTCTGCTCTCTCTGATTTGGAAAAAGCTGAAAAAAAAGGTTGAAACC
AGTTCCCTGAAATTATTCCCCTACTTGACTAATAAGTATATAAAGACGGTAGGTATTGATTGTAATTCTG
TAAATCTATTTCTTAAACTTCTTAAATTCTACTTTTATAGTTAGTCTTTTTTTTAGTTTTAAAACACCAA
GAACTTAGTTTCGAATAAACACACATAAACAAACAAAAGATCTATGGCCCCCAAGAAGAAGAGGAAGGTT
GGTATTCACGGGGGTACCCGCCCATATGCTTGCCCTGTCGAGTCCTGCGATCGCCGCTTTTCTCGCTCGG
ATGAGCTTACCCGCCATATCCGCATCCATACCGGTCAGAAGCCCTTCCAGTGTCGAATCTGCATGCGTAA
CTTCAGTCGTAGTGACCACCTTACCACCCACATCCGCACCCACACAGGCGAGAAGCCTTTTGCCTGTGAC
ATTTGTGGGAGGAAGTTTGCCAGGAGTGATGAACGCAAGAGGCATACCAAAATCCATACAGGTGCTAGCT
TCATGAAGATGGACAAAAAGACTATAGTTTGGTTTAGAAGAGATCTAAGGATTGAGGATAATCCTGCATT
AGCAGCAGCTGCTCACGAAGGATCTGTTTTTCCTGTCTTCATTTGGTGTCCTGAAGAAGAAGGACAGTTT
TATCCTGGAAGAGCTTCAAGATGGTGGATGAAACAATCACTTGCTCACTTATCTCAATCCTTGAAGGCTC
TTGGATCTGACCTCACTTTAATCAAAACCCACAACACGATTTCAGCGATCTTGGATTGTATCCGCGTTAC
CGGTGCTACAAAAGTCGTCTTTAACCACCTCTATGATCCTGTTTCGTTAGTTCGGGACCATACCGTAAAG
GAGAAGCTGGTGGAACGTGGGATCTCTGTGCAAAGCTACAATGGAGATCTATTGTATGAACCGTGGGAGA
TATACTGCGAAAAGGGCAAACCTTTTACGAGTTTCAATTCTTACTGGAAGAAATGCTTAGATATGTCGAT
TGAATCCGTTATGCTTCCTCCTCCTTGGCGGTTGATGCCAATAACTGCAGCGGCTGAAGCGATTTGGGCG
TGTTCGATTGAAGAACTAGGGCTGGAGAATGAGGCCGAGAAACCGAGCAATGCGTTGTTAACTAGAGCTT
GGAGTCCAGGATGGAGCAATGCTGATAAGTTACTAAATGAGTTCATCGAGAAGCAGTTGATAGATTATGC
AAAGAACAGCAAGAAAGTTGTTGGGAATTCTACTTCACTACTTTCTCCGTATCTCCATTTCGGGGAAATA
AGCGTCAGACACGTTTTCCAGTGTGCCCGGATGAAACAAATTATATGGGCAAGAGATAAGAACAGTGAAG
GAGAAGAAAGTGCAGATCTTTTTCTTAGGGGAATCGGTTTAAGAGAGTATTCTCGGTATATATGTTTCAA
CTTCCCGTTTACTCACGAGCAATCGTTGTTGAGTCATCTTCGGTTTTTCCCTTGGGATGCTGATGTTGAT
AAGTTCAAGGCCTGGAGACAAGGCAGGACCGGTTATCCGTTGGTGGATGCCGGAATGAGAGAGCTTTGGG
CTACCGGATGGATGCATAACAGAATAAGAGTGATTGTTTCAAGCTTTGCTGTGAAGTTTCTTCTCCTTCC
ATGGAAATGGGGAATGAAGTATTTCTGGGATACACTTTTGGATGCTGATTTGGAATGTGACATCCTTGGC
TGGCAGTATATCTCTGGGAGTATCCCCGATGGCCACGAGCTTGATCGCTTGGACAATCCCGCGTTACAAG
GCGCCAAATATGACCCAGAAGGTGAGTACATAAGGCAATGGCTTCCCGAGCTTGCGAGATTGCCAACTGA
ATGGATCCATCATCCATGGGACGCTCCTTTAACCGTACTCAAAGCTTCTGGTGTGGAACTCGGAACAAAC
TATGCGAAACCCATTGTAGACATCGACACAGCTCGTGAGCTACTAGCTAAAGCTATTTCAAGAACCCGTG
AAGCACAGATCATGATCGGAGCAGCACCTGATGAGATTGTAGCAGATAGCTTCGAGGCCTTAGGGGCTAA
TACCATTAAAGAACCTGGTCTTTGCCCATCTGTGTCTTCTAATGACCAACAAGTACCTTCGGCTGTTCGT
TACAACGGGTCAAAGAGAGTGAAACCTGAGGAAGAAGAAGAGAGAGACATGAAGAAATCTAGGGGATTCG
ATGAAAGGGAGTTGTTTTCGACTGCTGAATCTTCTTCTTCTTCGAGTGTGTTTTTCGTTTCGCAGTCTTG
CTCGTTGGCATCAGAAGGGAAGAATCTGGAAGGTATTCAAGATTCATCTGATCAGATTACTACAAGTTTG
GGAAAAAATGGTTGCAAAGGATCCTAACTCGAGGCGAATTTCTTATGATTTATGATTTTTATTATTAAAT
AAGTTATAAAAAAAATAAGTGTATACAAATTTTAAAGTGACTCTTAGGTTTTAAAACGAAAATTCTTATT
CTTGAGTAACTCTTTCCTGTAGGTCAGGTTGCTTTCTCAGGTATAGCATGAGGTCGCTCTTATTGACCAC
ACCTCTACCGGCATGCCGAGCAAATGCCTGCAAATCGCTCCCCATTTCGCTGGAAATCTGCTCGTCAGTG
GTGCTCACACTGACGAATCATGTACAGATCATACCGATGACTGCCTGGCGACTCACAACTAAGCAAGACA
GCCGGAACCAGCGCCGGCGAACACCACTGCATATATGGCATATCACAACAGTCCACGTCTCAAGCAGTTA
CAGAGATGTTACGAACCACTAGTGCACTGCAGTACACGGTTTCCTTGAAATTTTTTTGATTCGGTAATCT
CCGAACAGAAGGAAGAACGAAGGAAGGAGCACAGACTTAGATTGGTATATATACGCATATGTAGTGTTGA
AGAAACATGAAATTGCCCAGTATTCTTAACCCAACTGCACAGAACAAAAACGTGCAGGAAACGAAGATAA
ATCATGTCGAAAGCTACATATAAGGAACGTGCTGCTACTCATCCTAGTCCTGTTGCTGCCAAGCTATTTA
ATATCATGCACGAAAAGCAAACAAACTTGTGTGCTTCATTGGATGTTCGTACCACCAAGGAATTACTGGA
GTTAGTTGAAGCATTAGGTCCCAAAATTTGTTTACTAAAAACACATGTGGATATCTTGACTGATTTTTCC
ATGGAGGGCACAGTTAAGCCGCTAAAGGCATTATCCGCCAAGTACAATTTTTTACTCTTCGAGGACAGAA
AATTTGCTGACATTGGTAATACAGTCAAATTGCAGTACTCTGCGGGTGTATACAGAATAGCAGAATGGGC
AGACATTACGAATGCACACGGTGTGGTGGGCCCAGGTATTGTTAGCGGTTTGAAGCAGGCGGCAGAAGAA
GTAACAAAGGAACCTAGAGGCCTTTTGATGTTAGCAGAATTGTCATGCAAGGGCTCCCTATCTACTGGAG
AATATACTAAGGGTACTGTTGACATTGCGAAGAGCGACAAAGATTTTGTTATCGGCTTTATTGCTCAAAG
AGACATGGGTGGAAGAGATGAAGGTTACGATTGGTTGATTATGACACCCGGTGTGGGTTTAGATGACAAG
GGAGATGCATTGGGTCAACAGTATAGAACCGTGGATGATGTGGTTTCTACAGGATCTGACATTATTATTG
TTGGAAGAGGACTATTTGCAAAGGGAAGGGATGCTAAGGTAGAGGGTGAACGTTACAGAAAAGCAGGCTG
GGAAGCATATTTGAGAAGATGCGGCCAGCAAAACTAAAAAACTGTATTATAAGTAAATGCATGTATACTA
AACTCACAAATTAGAGCTTCAATTTAATTATATCAGTTATTACCCGAGTAGAGCACTTGAATCCACTGCC
CCGGGAATCTCGGTCGTAATGATTTCTATAATGACGAAAAAAAAAAAATTGGAAAGAAAAAGCTTCATGG
CCTTTATAAAAAGGAACTATCCAATACCTCGCCAGAACCAAGTAACAGTATTTTACGGGGCACAAATCAA
GAACAATAAGACAGGACTGTAAAGATGGACGCATTGAACTCCAAAGAACAACAAGAGTTCCAAAAAGTAG
TGGAACAAAAGCAAATGAAGGATTTCATGCGTTTGTACTCTAATCTGGTAGAAAGATGTTTCACAGACTG
TGTCAATGACTTCACAACATCAAAGCTAACCAATAAGGAACAAACATGCATCATGAAGTGCTCAGAAAAG
TTCTTGAAGCATAGCGAACGTGTAGGGCAGCGTTTCCAAGAACAAAACGCTGCCTTGGGACAAGGCTTGG
GCCGATAAGGTGTACTGGCGTATATATATCTAATTATGTATCTCTGGTGTAGCCCATTTTTAGCATGTAA
ATATAAAGACCGAGCGGCCGCGTGTTACAACCAATTAACCAATTCTGATTAGAAAAACTCATCGAGCATC
AAATGAAACTGCAATTTATTCATATCAGGATTATCAATACCATATTTTTGAAAAAGCCGTTTCTGTAATG
AAGGAGAAAACTCACCGAGGCAGTTCCATAGGATGGCAAGATCCTGGTATCGGTCTGCGATTCCGACTCG
TCCAACATCAATACAACCTATTAATTTCCCCTCGTCAAAAATAAGGTTATCAAGTGAGAAATCACCATGA
GTGACGACTGAATCCGGTGAGAATGGCAAAAGCTTATGCATTTCTTTCCAGACTTGTTCAACAGGCCAGC
CATTACGCTCGTCATCAAAATCACTCGCATCAACCAAACCGTTATTCATTCGTGATTGCGCCTGAGCGAG
GCGAAATACGCGATCGCTGTTAAAAGGACAATTACAAACAGGAATCGAATGCAACCGGCGCAGGAACACT
GCCAGCGCATCAACAATATTTTCACCTGAATCAGGATATTCTTCTAATACCTGGAATGCTGTTTTCCCGG
GGATCGCAGTGGTGAGTAACCATGCATCATCAGGAGTACGGATAAAATGCTTGATGGTCGGAAGAGGCAT
AAATTCCGTCAGCCAGTTTAGTCTGACCATCTCATCTGTAACATCATTGGCAACGCTACCTTTGCCATGT
TTCAGAAACAACTCTGGCGCATCGGGCTTCCCATACAATCGATAGATTGTCGCACCTGATTGCCCGACAT
TATCGCGAGCCCATTTATACCCATATAAATCAGCATCCATGTTGGAATTTAATCGCGGCCTGGAGCAAGA
CGTTTCCCGTTGAATATGGCTCATAACACCCCTTGTATTACTGTTTATGTAAGCAGACAGTTTTATTGTT
CATGATGATATATTTTTATCTTGTGCAATGTAACATCAGAGATTTTGAGACACAACGTGGCTTTGTTGAA
TAAATCGAACTTTTGCTGAGTTGAAGGATCAGTCATGACCAAAATCCCTTAACGTGAGTTTTCGTTCCAC
TGAGCGTCAGACCCCGTAGAAAAGATCAAAGGATCTTCTTGAGATCCTTTTTTTCTGCGCGTAATCTGCT
GCTTGCAAACAAAAAAACCACCGCTACCAGCGGTGGTTTGTTTGCCGGATCAAGAGCTACCAACTCTTTT
TCCGAAGGTAACTGGCTTCAGCAGAGCGCAGATACCAAATACTGTTCTTCTAGTGTAGCCGTAGTTAGGC
CACCACTTCAAGAACTCTGTAGCACCGCCTACATACCTCGCTCTGCTAATCCTGTTACCAGTGGCTGCTG
CCAGTGGCGATAAGTCGTGTCTTACCGGGTTGGACTCAAGACGATAGTTACCGGATAAGGCGCAGCGGTC
GGGCTGAACGGGGGGTTCGTGCACACAGCCCAGCTTGGAGCGAACGACCTACACCGAACTGAGATACCTA
CAGCGTGAGCTATGAGAAAGCGCCACGCTTCCCGAAGGGAGAAAGGCGGACAGGTATCCGGTAAGCGGCA
GGGTCGGAACAGGAGAGCGCACGAGGGAGCTTCCAGGGGGAAACGCCTGGTATCTTTATAGTCCTGTCGG
GTTTCGCCACCTCTGACTTGAGCGTCGATTTTTGTGATGCTCGTCAGGGGGGCGGAGCCTATGGAAAAAC
GCCAGCAACGCGGCCTTTTTACGGTTCCTGGCCTTTTGCTGGCCTTTTGCTCACATGTTCTTTCCTGCGT
TATCCCCTGATTCTGTGGATAACCGTGCGGCCGCCAATGCTAAATTCGAGTGAAACACAGGAAGATCAGA
AAATCCTCATTTCATCCATATTAACAATAATTTCAAATGTTTATTTGCATTATTTGAAACTAGGCAAGAC
AAGCAACGAAACGTTTTTGAAAATTTTGAGTATTTTCAATAAATTTGTAGAGGACTCAGATATTGAAAAA
AAGCTACAGCAATTAATACTTGATAAGAAGAGTATTGAGAAGGGCAACGGTTCATCATCTCATGGATCTG
CACATGAACAAACACCAGAGTCAAACGACGTTGAAATTGAGGCTACTGCGCCAATTGATGACAATACAGA
CGATGATAACAAACCGAAGTTATCTGATGTAGAAAAGGATTAAAGATGCTAAGAGATAGTGATGATATTT
CATAAATAATGTAATTCTATATATGTTAATTACCTTTTTTGCGAGGCATATTTATGGTGAAGGATAAGTT
TTGACCATCAAAGAAGGTTAATGTGGCTGTGGTTTCAGGGTCCATAAAGCCCACATGGATAACATTACCC
CTGAATTCGCATCTAGACTGATGAGACGTGGTAGAGCCACAAACAGCCGGTACAAGCAACGATCTCCAGG
ACCATCTGAATCATGCGCGGATGACACGAACTCACGACGGCGATCACAGACATTAACCCACAGTACAGAC
ACTGCGACAACGTGGCAATTCGTCGCAATACAACGCAGTTCGAGTTTA
